>Addgene plasmid #237455 | pcDNA5-3xFLAG-NRF1-FL_WobbleMut | addgene full sequence | sequence record 476168 | Addgene NGS Result
GACGGATCGGGAGATCTCCCGATCCCCTATGGTGCACTCTCAGTACAATCTGCTCTGATGCCGCATAGTT
AAGCCAGTATCTGCTCCCTGCTTGTGTGTTGGAGGTCGCTGAGTAGTGCGCGAGCAAAATTTAAGCTACA
ACAAGGCAAGGCTTGACCGACAATTGCATGAAGAATCTGCTTAGGGTTAGGCGTTTTGCGCTGCTTCGCG
ATGTACGGGCCAGATATACGCGTTGACATTGATTATTGACTAGTTATTAATAGTAATCAATTACGGGGTC
ATTAGTTCATAGCCCATATATGGAGTTCCGCGTTACATAACTTACGGTAAATGGCCCGCCTGGCTGACCG
CCCAACGACCCCCGCCCATTGACGTCAATAATGACGTATGTTCCCATAGTAACGCCAATAGGGACTTTCC
ATTGACGTCAATGGGTGGAGTATTTACGGTAAACTGCCCACTTGGCAGTACATCAAGTGTATCATATGCC
AAGTACGCCCCCTATTGACGTCAATGACGGTAAATGGCCCGCCTGGCATTATGCCCAGTACATGACCTTA
TGGGACTTTCCTACTTGGCAGTACATCTACGTATTAGTCATCGCTATTACCATGGTGATGCGGTTTTGGC
AGTACATCAATGGGCGTGGATAGCGGTTTGACTCACGGGGATTTCCAAGTCTCCACCCCATTGACGTCAA
TGGGAGTTTGTTTTGGCACCAAAATCAACGGGACTTTCCAAAATGTCGTAACAACTCCGCCCCATTGACG
CAAATGGGCGGTAGGCGTGTACGGTGGGAGGTCTATATAAGCAGAGCTCTCCCTATCAGTGATAGAGATC
TCCCTATCAGTGATAGAGATCGTCGACGAGCTCGTTTAGTGAACCGTCAGATCGCCTGGAGACGCCATCC
ACGCTGTTTTGACCTCCATAGAAGACACCGGGACCGATCCAGCCTCCGGACTCTAGCGTTTAAACTTAAG
CTTCCACCATGGACTACAAAGACCATGACGGTGATACATATGATCATGACATCGATTACAAGGATGACGA
TGACAAGACAAGTTTGTACAAAAAAGCAGGCTTCGAGGAACACGGAGTGACCCAAACCGAACATATGGCT
ACCATAGAAGCACATGCAGTGGCCCAGCAAGTGCAGCAGGTCCATGTGGCTACTTACACCGAGCATAGTA
TGCTGAGTGCTGATGAAGACTCGCCTTCTTCTCCCGAGGACACCTCTTACGATGACTCAGATATACTCAA
CTCCACAGCAGCTGATGAGGTGACAGCTCATCTGGCAGCTGCAGGTCCTGTGGGAATGGCCGCTGCTGCT
GCTGTGGCAACAGGAAAGAAACGGAAACGGCCTCATGTATTTGAGTCTAATCCATCTATCCGGAAGAGGC
AACAAACACGTTTGCTTCGGAAACTTCGAGCCACGTTAGATGAATATACTACTCGTGTGGGACAGCAAGC
CATCGTGCTGTGCATTAGCCCCTCCAAACCTAACCCTGTCTTTAAAGTGTTTGGTGCAGCACCTTTGGAG
AATGTGGTGCGTAAGTACAAGAGCATGATCCTGGAAGACCTGGAGTCTGCTCTGGCAGAACACGCCCCTG
CGCCACAGGAGGTTAACTCAGAACTGCCGCCTCTCACCATCGACGGAATTCCAGTCTCTGTGGACAAAAT
GACCCAGGCCCAGCTTCGGGCATTTATCCCAGAGATGCTCAAGTACTCTACAGGTCGGGGAAAACCAGGC
TGGGGGAAAGAAAGCTGCAAGCCCATCTGGTGGCCTGAAGATATCCCCTGGGCAAATGTCCGGAGTGATG
TCCGCACAGAAGAGCAAAAGCAGAGGGTTTCATGGACCCAGGCACTACGGACCATAGTTAAAAACTGTTA
TAAACAGCATGGGCGGGAAGACCTTTTGTATGCCTTTGAAGATCAGCAAACGCAAACACAGGCCACAGCC
ACACATAGTATAGCTCATCTTGTACCATCACAGACTGTAGTCCAGACTTTTAGTAACCCTGATGGCACTG
TCTCACTTATCCAGGTTGGTACGGGGGCAACAGTAGCCACATTGGCTGATGCTTCAGAATTGCCAACCAC
GGTCACCGTTGCCCAAGTGAATTATTCTGCCGTGGCTGATGGAGAGGTGGAACAAAATTGGGCCACGTTA
CAGGGAGGTGAGATGACCATCCAGACGACGCAAGCATCAGAGGCCACCCAGGCGGTGGCATCGTTGGCAG
AGGCCGCAGTGGCAGCTTCTCAGGAGATGCAGCAGGGAGCTACAGTCACTATGGCGCTTAACAGCGAAGC
TGCCGCCCATGCTGTCGCCACCCTGGCTGAGGCCACCTTACAAGGTGGGGGACAGATCGTCTTGTCTGGG
GAAACCGCAGCAGCCGTCGGAGCACTTACTGGAGTCCAAGATGCTAATGGCCTGGTCCAGATCCCTGTGA
GCATGTACCAGACTGTGGTGACCAGCCTCGCCCAGGGCAACGGACCAGTGCAGGTGGCCATGGCCCCTGT
GACCACCAGGATATCAGACAGCGCAGTCACCATGGACGGCCAAGCTGTGGAGGTGGTGACATTGGAACAG
TGATAACCCAGCTTTCTTGTACAAAGTGGTCTGACTCGAGTCTAGAGGGCCCGTTTAAACCCGCTGATCA
GCCTCGACTGTGCCTTCTAGTTGCCAGCCATCTGTTGTTTGCCCCTCCCCCGTGCCTTCCTTGACCCTGG
AAGGTGCCACTCCCACTGTCCTTTCCTAATAAAATGAGGAAATTGCATCGCATTGTCTGAGTAGGTGTCA
TTCTATTCTGGGGGGTGGGGTGGGGCAGGACAGCAAGGGGGAGGATTGGGAAGACAATAGCAGGCATGCT
GGGGATGCGGTGGGCTCTATGGCTTCTGAGGCGGAAAGAACCAGCTGGGGCTCTAGGGGGTATCCCC
[124 nt withheld, positions 2938-3061]
C
[91 nt withheld, positions 3063-3153]
AGGGTGATGGTTCACGTACCTAGAAGTTCCTATTCCGAAGTTCCTATTCTCTAGAAAGTATAGGAACTTC
CTTGGCCAAAAAGCCTGAACTCACCGCGACGTCTGTCGAGAAGTTTCTGATCGAAAAGTTCGACAGCGTC
TCCGACCTGATGCAGCTCTCGGAGGGCGAAGAATCTCGTGCTTTCAGCTTCGATGTAGGAGGGCGTGGAT
ATGTCCTGCGGGTAAATAGCTGCGCCGATGGTTTCTACAAAGATCGTTATGTTTATCGGCACTTTGCATC
GGCCGCGCTCCCGATTCCGGAAGTGCTTGACATTGGGGAGTTCAGCGAGAGCCTGACCTATTGCATCTCC
CGCCGTGCACAGGGTGTCACGTTGCAAGACCTGCCTGAAACCGAACTGCCCGCTGTTCTGCAGCCGGTCG
CGGAGGCCATGGATGCGATCGCTGCGGCCGATCTTAGCCAGACGAGCGGGTTCGGCCCATTCGGACCGCA
AGGAATCGGTCAATACACTACATGGCGTGATTTCATATGCGCGATTGCTGATCCCCATGTGTATCACTGG
CAAACTGTGATGGACGACACCGTCAGTGCGTCCGTCGCGCAGGCTCTCGATGAGCTGATGCTTTGGGCCG
AGGACTGCCCCGAAGTCCGGCACCTCGTGCACGCGGATTTCGGCTCCAACAATGTCCTGACGGACAATGG
CCGCATAACAGCGGTCATTGACTGGAGCGAGGCGATGTTCGGGGATTCCCAATACGAGGTCGCCAACATC
TTCTTCTGGAGGCCGTGGTTGGCTTGTATGGAGCAGCAGACGCGCTACTTCGAGCGGAGGCATCCGGAGC
TTGCAGGATCGCCGCGGCTCCGGGCGTATATGCTCCGCATTGGTCTTGACCAACTCTATCAGAGCTTGGT
TGACGGCAATTTCGATGATGCAGCTTGGGCGCAGGGTCGATGCGACGCAATCGTCCGATCCGGAGCCGGG
ACTGTCGGGCGTACACAAATCGCCCGCAGAAGCGCGGCCGTCTGGACCGATGGCTGTGTAGAAGTACTCG
CCGATAGTGGAAACCGACGCCCCAGCACTCGTCCGAGGGCAAAGGAATAGCACGTACTACGAGATTTCGA
TTCCACCGCCGCCTTCTATGAAAGGTTGGGCTTCGGAATCGTTTTCCGGGACGCCGGCTGGATGATCCTC
CAGCGCGGGGATCTCATGCTGGAGTTCTTCGCCCACCCCAACTTGTTTATTGCAGCTTATAATGGTTACA
AATAAAGCAATAGCATCACAAATTTCACAAATAAAGCATTTTTTTCACTGCATTCTAGTTGTGGTTTGTC
CAAACTCATCAATGTATCTTATCATGTCTGTATACCGTCGACCTCTAGCTAGAGCTTGGCGTAATCATGG
TCATAGCTGTTTCCTGTGTGAAATTGTTATCCGCTCACAATTCCACACAACATACGAGCCGGAAGCATAA
AGTGTAAAGCCTGGGGTGCCTAATGAGTGAGCTAACTCACATTAATTGCGTTGCGCTCACTGCCCGCTTT
CCAGTCGGGAAACCTGTCGTGCCAGCTGCATTAATGAATCGGCCAACGCGCGGGGAGAGGCGGTTTGCGT
ATTGGGCGCTCTTCCGCTTCCTCGCTCACTGACTCGCTGCGCTCGGTCGTTCGGCTGCGGCGAGCGGTAT
CAGCTCACTCAAAGGCGGTAATACGGTTATCCACAGAATCAGGGGATAACGCAGGAAAGAACATGTGAGC
AAAAGGCCAGCAAAAGGCCAGGAACCGTAAAAAGGCCGCGTTGCTGGCGTTTTTCCATAGGCTCCGCCCC
CCTGACGAGCATCACAAAAATCGACGCTCAAGTCAGAGGTGGCGAAACCCGACAGGACTATAAAGATACC
AGGCGTTTCCCCCTGGAAGCTCCCTCGTGCGCTCTCCTGTTCCGACCCTGCCGCTTACCGGATACCTGTC
CGCCTTTCTCCCTTCGGGAAGCGTGGCGCTTTCTCATAGCTCACGCTGTAGGTATCTCAGTTCGGTGTAG
GTCGTTCGCTCCAAGCTGGGCTGTGTGCACGAACCCCCCGTTCAGCCCGACCGCTGCGCCTTATCCGGTA
ACTATCGTCTTGAGTCCAACCCGGTAAGACACGACTTATCGCCACTGGCAGCAGCCACTGGTAACAGGAT
TAGCAGAGCGAGGTATGTAGGCGGTGCTACAGAGTTCTTGAAGTGGTGGCCTAACTACGGCTACACTAGA
AGAACAGTATTTGGTATCTGCGCTCTGCTGAAGCCAGTTACCTTCGGAAAAAGAGTTGGTAGCTCTTGAT
CCGGCAAACAAACCACCGCTGGTAGCGGTGGTTTTTTTGTTTGCAAGCAGCAGATTACGCGCAGAAAAAA
AGGATCTCAAGAAGATCCTTTGATCTTTTCTACGGGGTCTGACGCTCAGTGGAACGAAAACTCACGTTAA
GGGATTTTGGTCATGAGATTATCAAAAAGGATCTTCACCTAGATCCTTTTAAATTAAAAATGAAGTTTTA
AATCAATCTAAAGTATATATGAGTAAACTTGGTCTGACAGTTACCAATGCTTAATCAGTGAGGCACCTAT
CTCAGCGATCTGTCTATTTCGTTCATCCATAGTTGCCTGACTCCCCGTCGTGTAGATAACTACGATACGG
GAGGGCTTACCATCTGGCCCCAGTGCTGCAATGATACCGCGAGACCCACGCTCACCGGCTCCAGATTTAT
CAGCAATAAACCAGCCAGCCGGAAGGGCCGAGCGCAGAAGTGGTCCTGCAACTTTATCCGCCTCCATCCA
GTCTATTAATTGTTGCCGGGAAGCTAGAGTAAGTAGTTCGCCAGTTAATAGTTTGCGCAACGTTGTTGCC
ATTGCTACAGGCATCGTGGTGTCACGCTCGTCGTTTGGTATGGCTTCATTCAGCTCCGGTTCCCAACGAT
CAAGGCGAGTTACATGATCCCCCATGTTGTGCAAAAAAGCGGTTAGCTCCTTCGGTCCTCCGATCGTTGT
CAGAAGTAAGTTGGCCGCAGTGTTATCACTCATGGTTATGGCAGCACTGCATAATTCTCTTACTGTCATG
CCATCCGTAAGATGCTTTTCTGTGACTGGTGAGTACTCAACCAAGTCATTCTGAGAATAGTGTATGCGGC
GACCGAGTTGCTCTTGCCCGGCGTCAATACGGGATAATACCGCGCCACATAGCAGAACTTTAAAAGTGCT
CATCATTGGAAAACGTTCTTCGGGGCGAAAACTCTCAAGGATCTTACCGCTGTTGAGATCCAGTTCGATG
TAACCCACTCGTGCACCCAACTGATCTTCAGCATCTTTTACTTTCACCAGCGTTTCTGGGTGAGCAAAAA
CAGGAAGGCAAAATGCCGCAAAAAAGGGAATAAGGGCGACACGGAAATGTTGAATACTCATACTCTTCCT
TTTTCAATATTATTGAAGCATTTATCAGGGTTATTGTCTCATGAGCGGATACATATTTGAATGTATTTAG
AAAAATAAACAAATAGGGGTTCCGCGCACATTTCCCCGAAAAGTGCCACCTGACGTC
Features (pLannotate 1.2.2; 24 found; start..end, strand, type, name):
     28..80      -  misc_feature   bom (fragment): basis of mobility region from pBR322
    235..614     +  enhancer       CMV enhancer: human cytomegalovirus immediate early enhancer
    615..818     +  promoter       CMV promoter: human cytomegalovirus (CMV) immediate early promoter
    820..839     +  promoter       PLtetO-1 promoter (fragment): modified phage lambda PL promoter with tet operator sites (Lutz and Bujard, 1997)
    841..860     +  promoter       PLtetO-1 promoter (fragment): modified phage lambda PL promoter with tet operator sites (Lutz and Bujard, 1997)
    868..901     +  promoter       TRE3GV promoter (fragment): 3rd-generation Tet-responsive promoter that can be activated by binding of Tet-On® 3G, optimized for retroviral and lentiviral vectors
   1034..1057    +  CDS            FLAG: FLAG® epitope tag, followed by an enterokinase cleavage site
   1058..1082    +  protein_bind   attB1: mutant version of attB; recombination site for the Gateway® BP reaction BP Clonase™
   1085..2590    +  CDS            NRF1: NRF1_HUMAN - Experimental evidence at protein level: Swiss-Prot protein existence level 1. Transcription factor that activates the expression of the EIF2S1 (EIF2-alpha) gene. Links the transcriptional modulation of key metabolic genes to cellular growth and development. Implicated in the control of nuclear genes required for respiration, heme biosynthesis, and mitochondrial DNA transcription and replication. From Homo sapiens (Human).
   2596..2620    -  protein_bind   attB2: mutant version of attB; recombination site for the Gateway® BP reaction BP Clonase™
   2668..2892    +  polyA_signal   bGH poly(A) signal: bovine growth hormone polyadenylation signal
   2896..2917    +  promoter       SV40 promoter (fragment): SV40 enhancer and early promoter
   2938..3171    +  rep_origin     f1 ori (fragment) (sequence partly withheld): f1 bacteriophage origin of replication; arrow indicates direction of (+) strand synthesis
   3176..3223    +  protein_bind   FRT: FLP-mediated recombination occurs in the 8-bp core sequence TCTAGAAA (Turan and Bode, 2011). FLP recombinase from the Saccharomyces cerevisiae 2μ plasmid
   3231..4253    +  CDS            HygR: hygromycin B phosphotransferase confers resistance to hygromycin
   4263..4388    +  CDS            ble (fragment): BLE_KLEPN - Experimental evidence at protein level: Swiss-Prot protein existence level 1. Binding protein with a strong affinity to the bleomycin family of antibiotics. Binds to CL990; an antimitotic-antibiotic compound. From Klebsiella pneumoniae.
   4383..4504    +  polyA_signal   SV40 poly(A) signal: SV40 polyadenylation signal
   4577..4593    -  protein_bind   lac operator: The lac repressor binds to the lac operator to inhibit transcription in E. coli. This inhibition can be relieved by adding lactose or isopropyl-β-D-thiogalactopyranoside (IPTG). lac repressor encoded by lacI
   4601..4631    -  promoter       lac promoter: promoter for the E. coli lac operon
   4646..4667    -  protein_bind   CAP binding site: CAP binding activates transcription in the presence of cAMP. E. coli catabolite activator protein
   4680..4772    -  CDS            lacI (fragment): lac repressor; lacI; The lac repressor binds to the lac operator to inhibit transcription in E. coli. This inhibition can be relieved by adding lactose or isopropyl-β-D-thiogalactopyranoside (IPTG).
   4955..5543    -  rep_origin     ori: high-copy-number ColE1/pMB1/pBR322/pUC origin of replication
   5714..6574    -  CDS            AmpR: β-lactamase; bla; confers resistance to ampicillin, carbenicillin, and related antibiotics
   6575..6679    -  promoter       AmpR promoter: bla
