[The description below was written by a language model from this plasmid's Addgene catalogue record and pLannotate feature annotations shown in this document.]
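Description:
pcDNA5-3xFLAG-NRF1-FL_WobbleMut is a mammalian expression plasmid built on the pcDNA5/FRT/TO backbone and designed for making isogenic, doxycycline-inducible stable cell lines through the Flp-In system. It is propagated in E. coli as a high-copy plasmid using a ColE1/pUC-type origin and ampicillin resistance (β-lactamase with its own promoter). Small annotated fragments of f1 ori, lac regulatory elements, bom and ble appear to be backbone remnants rather than functional payload.

The expression cassette uses the CMV enhancer and immediate early promoter followed by tet operator sequences (the CMV/TO arrangement; the automated annotation labels these short operator matches as PLtetO-1 and TRE3G fragments). In cells expressing the Tet repressor, transcription is held off until doxycycline or tetracycline releases the repressor. Downstream lies an N-terminal 3xFLAG tag (the feature table picks out only one FLAG unit), an attB1 site, the human full-length NRF1 coding sequence (nuclear respiratory factor 1, a transcription factor controlling nuclear genes for respiration and mitochondrial function), an attB2 site and the bGH polyadenylation signal. According to the record, the NRF1 sequence carries wobble mutations that make the transcript resistant to an NRF1 siRNA; the positions of these changes are not given.

An FRT site sits directly upstream of a hygromycin resistance gene that has no annotated promoter of its own and is followed by an SV40 poly(A) signal. Hygromycin resistance is therefore conferred only after Flp-mediated integration into a genomic FRT site. The construct suits knockdown-rescue experiments, in which endogenous NRF1 is depleted by siRNA and the tagged full-length isoform is re-expressed inducibly.
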