Addgene plasmid #237455: pcDNA5-3xFLAG-NRF1-FL_WobbleMut
Purpose: Vector for generating Flp-In cell lines allowing dox-inducible mammalian expression of 3xFlag-tagged full-length NRF1 isoform mutated to be resistant to NRF1 siRNA
Depositing lab: Thomas Gonatopoulos-Pournatzis. Depositing organization: National Cancer Institute (NCI). Publication: Single-cell exon deletion profiling reveals splicing events that shape gene expression and cell state dynamics. Kumari B, Damodaran AP, Guiblet WM, Xiao MS, Behera AK, On TA, McIntosh CE, Teszler M, Holloway C, Le S, Parab N, Zhao Y, Aregger M, Gonatopoulos-Pournatzis T. Nat Commun. 2026 Feb 3;17(1):1218. doi: 10.1038/s41467-026-68774-w. PubMed 41633991.
Backbone
  Vector backbone: pcDNA5/FRT/TO
  Vector type: Mammalian Expression
  Selectable markers: Hygromycin, only when integrated into FlpIn FRT site
Growth in bacteria
  Bacterial resistance: Ampicillin, 100 μg/mL
  Growth temperature: 37°C
  Growth strain: DH5alpha
  Copy number: High Copy
Gene/Insert
  Gene/Insert name: NRF1 full length
  Species: H. sapiens (human)
  Promoter: CMV/TO inducible promoter
  Tag / fusion protein: 3xFLAG (N terminal on insert)
  Cloning method: Golden Gate
Terms and licenses: Academic/Nonprofit Terms; Industry Terms: Not Available to Industry
How to cite: pcDNA5-3xFLAG-NRF1-FL_WobbleMut was a gift from Thomas Gonatopoulos-Pournatzis (Addgene plasmid # 237455 ; http://n2t.net/addgene:237455 ; RRID:Addgene_237455)
